>Addgene plasmid #228418 | pCCG_nit9fl_random_linker | addgene full sequence | sequence record 459573 | Addgene NGS Result
TATAGTGTCACCTAAATCGTATGTGTATGATACATAAGGTTATGTATTAATTGTAGCCGCGTTCTAACGA
CAATATGTCCATATGGTGCACTCTCAGTACAATCTGCTCTGATGCCGCATAGTTAAGCCAGCCCCGACAC
CCGCCAACACCCGCTGACGCGCCCTGACGGGCTTGTCTGCTCCCGGCATCCGCTTACAGACAAGCTGTGA
CCGTCTCCGGGAGCTGCATGTGTCAGAGGTTTTCACCGTCATCACCGAAACGCGCGAGACGAAAGGGCCT
CGTGATACGCCTATTTTTATAGGTTAATGTCATGATAATAATGGTTTCTTAGACGTCAGGTGGCACTTTT
CGGGGAAATGTGCGCGGAACCCCTATTTGTTTATTTTTCTAAATACATTCAAATATGTATCCGCTCATGA
GACAATAACCCTGATAAATGCTTCAATAATATTGAAAAAGGAAGAGTATGAGTATTCAACATTTCCGTGT
CGCCCTTATTCCCTTTTTTGCGGCATTTTGCCTTCCTGTTTTTGCTCACCCAGAAACGCTGGTGAAAGTA
AAAGATGCTGAAGATCAGTTGGGTGCACGAGTGGGTTACATCGAACTGGATCTCAACAGCGGTAAGATCC
TTGAGAGTTTTCGCCCCGAAGAACGTTTTCCAATGATGAGCACTTTTAAAGTTCTGCTATGTGGCGCGGT
ATTATCCCGTATTGACGCCGGGCAAGAGCAACTCGGTCGCCGCATACACTATTCTCAGAATGACTTGGTT
GAGTACTCACCAGTCACAGAAAAGCATCTTACGGATGGCATGACAGTAAGAGAATTATGCAGTGCTGCCA
TAACCATGAGTGATAACACTGCGGCCAACTTACTTCTGACAACGATCGGAGGACCGAAGGAGCTAACCGC
TTTTTTGCACAACATGGGGGATCATGTAACTCGCCTTGATCGTTGGGAACCGGAGCTGAATGAAGCCATA
CCAAACGACGAGCGTGACACCACGATGCCTGTAGCAATGGCAACAACGTTGCGCAAACTATTAACTGGCG
AACTACTTACTCTAGCTTCCCGGCAACAATTAATAGACTGGATGGAGGCGGATAAAGTTGCAGGACCACT
TCTGCGCTCGGCCCTTCCGGCTGGCTGGTTTATTGCTGATAAATCTGGAGCCGGTGAGCGTGGGTCTCGC
GGTATCATTGCAGCACTGGGGCCAGATGGTAAGCCCTCCCGTATCGTAGTTATCTACACGACGGGGAGTC
AGGCAACTATGGATGAACGAAATAGACAGATCGCTGAGATAGGTGCCTCACTGATTAAGCATTGGTAACT
GTCAGACCAAGTTTACTCATATATACTTTAGATTGATTTAAAACTTCATTTTTAATTTAAAAGGATCTAG
GTGAAGATCCTTTTTGATAATCTCATGACCAAAATCCCTTAACGTGAGTTTTCGTTCCACTGAGCGTCAG
ACCCCGTAGAAAAGATCAAAGGATCTTCTTGAGATCCTTTTTTTCTGCGCGTAATCTGCTGCTTGCAAAC
AAAAAAACCACCGCTACCAGCGGTGGTTTGTTTGCCGGATCAAGAGCTACCAACTCTTTTTCCGAAGGTA
ACTGGCTTCAGCAGAGCGCAGATACCAAATACTGTTCTTCTAGTGTAGCCGTAGTTAGGCCACCACTTCA
AGAACTCTGTAGCACCGCCTACATACCTCGCTCTGCTAATCCTGTTACCAGTGGCTGCTGCCAGTGGCGA
TAAGTCGTGTCTTACCGGGTTGGACTCAAGACGATAGTTACCGGATAAGGCGCAGCGGTCGGGCTGAACG
GGGGGTTCGTGCACACAGCCCAGCTTGGAGCGAACGACCTACACCGAACTGAGATACCTACAGCGTGAGC
TATGAGAAAGCGCCACGCTTCCCGAAGGGAGAAAGGCGGACAGGTATCCGGTAAGCGGCAGGGTCGGAAC
AGGAGAGCGCACGAGGGAGCTTCCAGGGGGAAACGCCTGGTATCTTTATAGTCCTGTCGGGTTTCGCCAC
CTCTGACTTGAGCGTCGATTTTTGTGATGCTCGTCAGGGGGGCGGAGCCTATGGAAAAACGCCAGCAACG
CGGCCTTTTTACGGTTCCTGGCCTTTTGCTGGCCTTTTGCTCACATGTTCTTTCCTGCGTTATCCCCTGA
TTCTGTGGATAACCGTATTACCGCCTTTGAGTGAGCTGATACCGCTCGCCGCAGCCGAACGACCGAGCGC
AGCGAGTCAGTGAGCGAGGAAGCGGAAGAGCGCCCAATACGCAAACCGCCTCTCCCCGCGCGTTGGCCGA
TTCATTAATGCAGGTTAACCTGGCTTATCGAAATTAATACGACTCACTATAGGGAGACCGGCAGATCCAA
TGCGGATGGATTCGCTCACTCGGTGCCGCGGCGGTGCGAAGTTCCTGCCGTGGATTGGGGGATTGCACAG
ACGGTGGAGTGCTTGCTACAGCTAGGTACCCAGTTGCACACCAAACGGTGCCCCTGTGCCCCTGCGTCTA
GGTGTGTCCTGTGAGCAACTGCGCCCGCGCGCGGCACCGGGAAGCTGCGGGAACCTCAATGGATGATTGG
CGCCAGATCCCCGGCATCACCTCAGCACATGGGCAGCCCGAGAAGGAATCGAGGGTAGAAGATATTCCAG
GGTTTCCGCTAGCACAACTTCCAAGCGCCTCTACCGCTACTCCACACACCCACGCTGAATGGCACAACCA
CTGAGGCCTAGCGGTCCCAGCTCCCCGTAACCACGCAGCCCCAGCGACCGAGGTCATCATGACACTATGA
CGACAATCTGGCGGGAGACTTGGGAAAATCGATGACGGGCACCTACCTTGGGAACAATAGAGCAAGTCCA
GTCAACGCCCTAGGGAAGGGGGAAAAAAAAAAAAGAGCCCATTCTCACAAGGAGCAACACTGTGCTGCTA
TCATAGTACACTACAAGCAAAGTCGGGATGTTGCTAGAATCCGTCGGCTACGTCGGTAGATACCTCCCAT
AGGCAGTAAGTCTAGGTATCCAATTTATAGTTCCGCGTATTTCTTCGTCGAACGGGGCACAGCAAAGCCT
AACAGCCGCAGTGCCTCGCAACCAACACCAAGCAGTAATCTCATCCATCCATACAGATCCTCCCACAATA
TCTTTACATGCGCACTTGCGCTGTGTTAGCAGTTTAGGTTCCACTACCAAGGCTGACACGAGCAGCACTG
ACAGCAAACTGCTGCTTGGGGCCAAGAAATTGGCAGTTTGCTGAGCACCTACATATCAGTACACATCAAC
CCTGGTTTAATTGTTAGCCTGGTACTGTTAACCGTCATGAACGAGGACGTGGAGGAAGAACCACGCTAAC
AATTGAACCAGGGTTGATGTATACCTCTCTTACCATATTTGCTTGCTTCCACGTCCCTATCCTCAAGCGA
TTTTGTTCTTGACTTTTTGTATTTCAACGCAAAGGCCATTCAGGTTTCTCATGTTCAACCCTTTGGATGG
CGATGCCGTTCGTCCCAGGACCTCGTGACCTTTGAAAGACGAGAAATATATCCCAAAGCAACTTCTGCTT
ATGGACAAGCAACTGCATGGCGGCCCACAACTCATATCTCGCGTAATCATCCAAACGCTAGGCCCGAGTA
CTCTACTGTTCTCGAGACACCTACCATAATATGTACCCAATCAGACATGACAACAGTCAACCAAACATAC
CCTGATCCGGCCAAACCCTGACATCCCTAGATGATGGTTAGGCACACAAATGGAAAACGGGACTCGTTGG
TTAGGTGGGAACGCTTGTATTGCAGCCAGCCAACCGACTCTCCTCGTCCCTCTCGAGTCCCGTTATTGCC
GTTTGACCCAGCCGCCCAGCCGCCAAACAGCTGAGGGAGCCAATGGTCTAATACACCGTCCAACGGCCCC
AGTGATGTTTCAAACTTGATTGACAGCGAACGAAACCCCTGAAACCCGTTATAGATATGTATAGATTTGA
CGGGGTAGCTTGGCCCTAATACGACTCACTATAGGGCGAATTGGAGCTCCACCGCGGTGGCGGCCGCTAG
AAGGAGCAGTCCATCTGCGTGAATCACGAGAGAATCAGCTACTTTGAATCGATGGATGCAGCTACCAGAA
GTCACTCAGTTCGTTCAAAGCCACATCACTGGGCACTTCCATTGGGACAGGCATTGATCGGACGAGACCG
ACTTCTGGCCGCTTTCAACAGCCACATTATATCCATGTCACGGCTACGCGCGGCCTTCGGTAACAGAAAA
GCACACAGACAGCGATTGTGACATGGATTCGGGCAAAGCATTGGTGGTCGCACCAGGTCATCCTGAGTGT
GCAGTGGCTGCTATTCAGATTTCATCTAACTGCGGGAGAGGGGTTCAAAGGGGCGTGACGTCACAGACAA
CGGGTGAAGGACGAAGATTGCCTCACTTCTTTGCTAGCAATTTGCCTGCAAAGAAGGCGCACATGTCAAG
CAAACAACTGGGAAACCACTATTGAATACCCACAATGCAAAGCTCGGAAGGTACGTCTTGATTGCAGTGT
GTCGAGTGTCAAAAAAGAAGCAAGTGTTCATGCAAGCCAAAATTGGCACCTCCTCCACTTCTCCGAGTGC
CCCACCCGAACCTCCAGGCGAGATGGCCGGAACATACCATCCGCGTTGGGATTATGACGTATCTCCTTCT
TCTTCACATGATTCCATCCCGTTGTTGCTTGTTTGCGAGCTGTGACGGGAGATCGTAGATGCCACTTAGG
GCCAGGCAGGCAGTGCAGGCAGCCAGGAACACAAGCTTCCAACTTGGTCATCTCGATTGCCGATTAAGGG
AACCAAATGCCTATATAAGACTGTCCTCCCACCTCCCCAATACCATTCTTTTCTTCTTCCATCATCAGCC
AACAAAGCAATCACATCTTCACTACTTCAAATCAACACAACACTCAAACCACTTTCACAACCCCTCACAT
CAACCAAATCTAGAACTAGTGGATCCCCGGGTTAATTAACATGTCCTCAAGTACTACTCCAGCAGCGCTC
AAAGCAGCCATCCTTATCGTTTCAACGACAGCAGCTCAAGACCCCGCAACGGACTCGGCCGACGTCACTC
TCCGCCAGGTCTTCGATGAACAACAAGCCCAATGGGAGGTCCATGAATCCAAAATCGTTCCCGACGATGT
CGTGCAAATCCAGAAGCAAATCATCCACTGGACAAACCAAGCCACCGCCGCAAGTGGCGACAACAACAAC
AACAACAACACCAACACCATCAACCTCATCGTAACCACAGGCGGCACCGGCTTCGCCGTGTCCGACCAAA
CCACCGAAGCCGTCTCGGCTCTCCTACACAAGAATGCTCCTGGCCTGGTCCACGGCATGCTGGCGGCTTC
GCTGCAAGTGACCCCCTTTGCCATGATGTCACGACCTGTGGCTGGCGTCAGGAACGGCACCGTTATCGTT
GCGCTGCCTGGGTCCCCCAAGGGCGCGAAGGAGAATCTGCAAGCAGTGATCAAAATGCTGCCCCACGCTT
GCATGCAGGCTGCTGGTGCTAACTCTAGAGACTGGCCTGTCCCTCAGGCCCATGCTGACACCGGGGAGAC
TGGAGCCACATCAGCAGACAGCCAGGCTGATGTTATACCTGCTGTCATGGGCAGACGTAGCCTCTCGCCT
CAGGAAGATGCCCTCACAGGCTCCAGGGTTTGGAACAACTCGTCTACTGTGAATGCTGTGCCTGTGGCCC
CACCTGTGTGTGATGTCGCCAGAACCCAGCCGACTCCTTCAGAGAAAGCTGCAGGAGTCCTGATGCTCTC
TGTCTCCGAAGCGCTCTCCCAAATAGCGCAACACACGCCGATGCCGCAAATCGTCACCTCCAAAGTCGAT
AGCTCGCTCATCGGCGCCGTTCTGGCGCAGGACGTTTCGGCGCGCGAAAATGTGCCCGCTTTTCGCGCTA
GCATCGTCGACGGCTACGCCGTAGTCGTGCCCCAAGACGGGAACATGCGCGGCGTGTTCCCCGTCGTGTC
GGTTTCGCATGCCGCTCCTGGAGATGGGGAAAAAATGCCGACGCTCAAAGAGGGCGAGATTGCCCGGATC
ACCACGGGTGCACCCCTGCCTCCGGGTGCGACATCGGTTATTATGGTGGAGGATACGGTGTTGGTGTCGA
CGACGTCATCCAAGACGGAGGATGCGGAGGATGGAAAGGGAGTGGAGGAGGAGAAGGAGGTGGAGATTTT
AGCAGCTGATAAAGTTCGCGAAGGCGAAAATGTTAGGGAGGTGGGAAGTGATATCAAGCAGGGGCAACTG
ATTCTAGGCAAGGGAGATCAGGTGTCTGCTGTGGGGGGTGAGATTGGTCTGTTGGCCGCCGTGGGTGTGG
GTGAGGTGCAGGTGTACCGACGTCCTGTTGTTGGCGTTCTATCTACGGGTGATGAGATTGTGGACCATGA
TCGCCCGGGAGACTTGCGGCTGGGCGAGGTGCGCGATACGAACCGGCCAACTCTCATTTCGGCGGCGAGA
GATTGGGGGTATGAGGTGATTGATCTTGGAGTGGCGCGGGACAAGGCCGGGACTTTGGAGGAGACGCTGC
GGCAGGCATTGAGGCAGGTTGACGTGGTGATCACGACCGGCGGAGTGTCCATGGGTGAGCTGGATCTCCT
CAAGCCGACGATAGAGCGTTCGCTGGGCGGAACAATTCGCTTTGGTCGGGTGGCAATGAAGCCCGGCAAG
CCTACCACGTTTGCTACCGTTCCGGTAAAGGATAACGACGGAGAGAGAGTTTCCAAGGTAATCTTCTCGC
TACCAGGTAACCCGGCATCGGCTTTGGTTACGTTTCACTTGTTTGTACTGCCGTCTCTGCACCAAATGTC
GGGCGTCTCACCACCTGGCTTGCCAAAGGTGCCTGTGACACTGGGCCATGATTTCTCCCTCGATAGATCT
AGACCCGAGTACCACCGGGCCATTGTCTCCGTTAGCAGGGACGGAGTGCTCACCGCGGTCAGCACAGGAG
GACAGAGAAGCTCGCGGGTAGGAAGTATGAAGGGGGCCAACGCGCTTCTCTGCATGCCTTGCGGACCAGA
GCCGTTGCGCAAGGGTGCCAAGGTGGAAGCGTTGCTTATGGGCGGTTTACGCAGCGATGTGATTTAAGAA
TTCGATATCAAGCTTATCGATACCGTCGACCTCGAGGGGGGGCCCGGTACCAGCTTTTGTTCCCTTTAGT
GAGGGTTAATAGGGCGTGCACGGCTATGGGGTCTGAATGCTAAAAGACACCATTTCCCACACTCCCTCTG
ATTTTTTTTATGGTTTTTTTTTATCTTCATTTTTCGCCGTCTTTTATTCGGTTGTTTGGGAGGTTCACAT
GCAACGTGCAAGACTGCAAGTATATTGAGATGGGCGCTTCATGCAATGCAGCATCACTGCAGCGACATTG
TGACATCCACGTTTCGATCGTCTGTGCTTCCCCGTTCATGTACGCATGATCTGAAAAAAAAAAAAAAAAA
AAAAAAGTTGATGTAATAATGAAAATAAACACCCAGGGACGAGCACCCCTTCTGGAATAGGGAGAAAAAC
TAAAGGGACGTTTGGGTCTCTACACTTACCAACAGATTCATGTACTGATCTTCAGCCTGTACAGAACAGT
ACAATGTCCAAAACTCGTTATCATTACTCTATGTGCCCAAAATGACCCAGATATACATCAACCCACTACA
TCCTTTTGTTCTTGTTTTTTTTTTTTTTTTTTTTGCTACTTCGAAAAGAATTTCCGTTTAGTTGCTCTTG
CTCATGTGCTCAAGACGGATGCTGACCGCCCTTCTGTGAGCCTCGAGCTCCTCAACCTTAGCCAACTGCA
TGACAGCCTGGCCGACGTTTTTGAGACCCTCGGCAGTCAAGTTGGAGCTGGTAATGTGCTTGACGAACGA
GGCGAGATTGACGCCAGAGTACTGCTTGGCAAAGCCATAGGTAGCTATGTGTCTTGACGTTAGCAGAAGA
ATCTGTGAAGCGGGGCTATTTATGATATGTAACTTACGCAGCGAGTGGTTAACACCAGCAGAGTAATCGC
CAACGGACTCAGGAGTCCAGGCGCCAATGAAGACACTACCGGCGTTCATGACAAGATCGACAGCCTTCTC
GGCCTCCTTGATCTGGAGGATCAAGTGCTCAGGAGCGTACTTGTTGCTGAGCTCCATGGCCTCCTCGACG
GTCTTGACCTGCACGGTGATCGAGTGGGCGATGGAGCCACGGACAATCTGGACGCGAGGAAGCTCCGTAG
CCTGACGGTGAACCTCGTCCTCAATAGCCTGAAGATGCTCCTCGTCGAGGTCAATAGCGATCAGGATGAC
CTGACTGTCAACGCCGTGCTCAGCCTGGGACAGGAGATCCGAGGCAACGAACGCGGGGTTGGCGTCCTTG
TCAGCGATGACCAGCACCTCGGACGGGCCAGCGGGCATGTCAATACCAACGGCAGCGTTGGTGTCGTTGC
TGACGAACATCTTGGCAGCAGTGACGAACTGGTTACCGGGGCCGAGAATCTTGTCGACCTTGGTGATGCT
CTCGGTGCCGTAGGCCATGGCAGCTACGGCCTGGGCACCGCCGGCAAGCACGATGGACTCGGCGCCAACC
TTGTGAGCGACGTAGACAATCTCGGGAGTGATGGTTCCGTCGGCGCGGGGAGGAGAGGCGAACACAATCT
TGTTGCAGCCGGCGACCATGGCGGGAACACCCAGCATAAGGGCAGTGCTGGGGAGAACGGCGGTACCGCC
GGGGATGTAGCAGCCGACGGCCTCGATGGGACGAGAGAAACGGCTGCAGACAACACCGGGCATGGTCTCG
ACCTGGAGGGGCTTCTCCTCCTTCTGGGCGGCGTGGAACTTGCGGATGTTCTCGAAGGACACGTCGATGG
CAGCAATGGTCTCCTCAGGGAGCTGCATAAGCTCCTTGGGGAAGGGCGCCTTCAGGACGGGGCTAGTAAG
AGAGGTAGCCTTCTCGAACTTGTGAGTGTACGACAGAACAGCCTTGTCGCCGTTCTTGCGGACGTCCTCG
ATGATGGGGACAATGATCTTGTAGATGGCATCGGACGACTTTTGCGCAGGACGCTTGAGAGCAGCATCGA
GCTCCTCGGTAGAGACCTTGGAGGCGTCGAAACGTCTCATGGTGATCTTCTCAGGGGTGGTCTCCTGGGC
GGCCTCCTTGGTGACAGGGGCCGAAGTGGCAGCGAGAGCGGACGCCGCAGGCTTGATGCCCTCCTTCTCA
GCCCACTTACCCTTAGCATCTCCAGTCCTGCGCTTGACCTTCCAGCTCTTGGCGTCAAGGCTCCTTTCGA
TATCGGCAAGAGTAACGCCGGCAGCAACGGCCCTGGTAAGAGCAAAGTAGAAGAGATCGGCAGCCTCAAA
GGCGATTTCCTGGGGGGTCTGAGCGGTGCAGAGCTCCTCAGCCTCCTCCATGATCTTGGCCCGGACTAGC
TTCTCATCGGAGAAGAGACGGGCAGTGTAGGAGCCCTCGGGGGCAGACTGTTTCCTCGAAATCAAAGTCT
GCTCGAGCTTGGGAAGGCCTTTGAGCTGACCAAAGCAGCCGGACTGATCGAGGTGGCAGAAACGACCCTT
CTGCTTCACGACAAACTTGAGAGCATCGTTATCGCAGTCAAGCGAGATGCGGACGAGCTCCTGAGTGTCT
CCGGAAGTAGCACCCTTGTACCAGAGACCGCGCTTCCGGCTCTGATAGACACCAGTCTGTGTCCTGAGGG
CCTCGTTCACACTCTCGGCACTGCTGTAGACCAGACCCAGAGCAGTGTCGTGCTCATCAACGACAACGGT
GGGGAGAAGACCATCGGGACGGTCAGACTTCCAGACGCTCGAGAGGATGGTGGAGATGGCAAGCTTCAGC
TGCTCGAGTTC
Features (pLannotate 1.2.2; 15 found; start..end, strand, type, name):
     80..131     -  misc_feature   bom (fragment): basis of mobility region from pBR322
    233..268     -  CDS            rop (fragment): Rop protein, which maintains plasmids at low copy number; rop
    363..467     +  promoter       AmpR promoter: bla
    468..1328    +  CDS            AmpR: β-lactamase; bla; confers resistance to ampicillin, carbenicillin, and related antibiotics
   1499..2087    +  rep_origin     ori: high-copy-number ColE1/pMB1/pBR322/pUC origin of replication
   2270..2323    +  CDS            lacI (fragment): lac repressor; lacI; The lac repressor binds to the lac operator to inhibit transcription in E. coli. This inhibition can be relieved by adding lactose or isopropyl-β-D-thiogalactopyranoside (IPTG).
   2345..2363    +  promoter       T7 promoter: promoter for bacteriophage T7 RNA polymerase
   4007..4025    +  promoter       T7 promoter: promoter for bacteriophage T7 RNA polymerase
   4034..4058    +  misc_feature   MCS (fragment): pBluescript multiple cloning site
   4979..4998    +  misc_feature   MCS (fragment): pBluescript multiple cloning site
   5554..5802    +  CDS            MOCOS (fragment): MOCOS_HUMAN - Experimental evidence at protein level: Swiss-Prot protein existence level 1. Sulfurates the molybdenum cofactor. Sulfation of molybdenum is essential for xanthine dehydrogenase (XDH) and aldehyde oxidase (ADO) enzymes in which molybdenum cofactor is liganded by 1 oxygen and 1 sulfur atom in active form. In vitro, the C-terminal domain is able to reduce N-hydroxylated prodrugs, such as benzamidoxime. From Homo sapiens (Human).
   7138..7191    +  misc_feature   MCS (fragment): pBluescript multiple cloning site
   7203..7220    -  promoter       T3 promoter (fragment): promoter for bacteriophage T3 RNA polymerase
   7767..9830    -  CDS            HIS4 (fragment): HIS2_YEAST - Experimental evidence at protein level: Swiss-Prot protein existence level 1. From Saccharomyces cerevisiae (strain ATCC 204508 / S288c) (Baker's yeast).
   9880..17      -  promoter       SP6 promoter (across the origin): promoter for bacteriophage SP6 RNA polymerase
