[The description below was written by a language model from this plasmid's Addgene catalogue record and pLannotate feature annotations shown in this document.]
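Description:
pCCG_nit9fl_random_linker is a 9,881-nt plasmid built on the pMF272 backbone for protein expression in the filamentous fungus Neurospora crassa, with the expression cassette intended for integration at the his-3 locus. It is propagated in E. coli as a high-copy plasmid through a ColE1/pUC-type origin and selected with ampicillin via the β-lactamase gene and its native promoter. The annotation also picks up backbone remnants with no evident role in the design: short bom, rop and lacI fragments, pBluescript polylinker fragments, and T7, T3 and SP6 phage promoter sequences.

The insert is full-length NIT-9, in which the native region linking its domains has been removed and replaced by the linkage region of the molybdenum cofactor (Moco) sulfurase; the construct was assembled by Gibson cloning. In line with this, the feature table detects a roughly 250-nt segment matching human MOCOS within the insert region, which presumably is the swapped-in linker. The NIT-9 coding sequence itself is not annotated. The catalogue lists the insert species as human and links it to gephyrin (GPHN), the human Moco-biosynthesis protein, although NIT-9 is an N. crassa gene name, so this field may reflect homology rather than the true source of the sequence. A large reverse-strand segment annotated by similarity to yeast HIS4 most plausibly corresponds to the his-3 homology used for targeting, which would fit the stated integration site.

The promoter driving NIT-9 is neither stated nor annotated, although the "pCCG" name hints at the ccg-1 promoter. No tags or reporters are recorded. The construct appears intended for testing how the interdomain linker affects NIT-9 function in Moco biosynthesis.
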