Addgene plasmid #228418: pCCG_nit9fl_random_linker
Purpose: Expression of NIT-9 with moco resulfurase linkage region in N. crassa at the his-3 locus
Depositing lab: Robert Haensch. Depositing organization: Technische Universitaet Braunschweig.
Backbone
  Vector backbone: PMF272
  Vector type: Protein expression in N. crassa
Growth in bacteria
  Bacterial resistance: Ampicillin, 100 μg/mL
  Growth temperature: 37°C
  Growth strain: DH5alpha
  Copy number: High Copy
Gene/Insert
  Gene/Insert name: NIT-9
  Species: H. sapiens (human)
  Mutation: removal of the linkage region and insertion of the moco resufurase linkage region
  Entrez Gene: GPHN (a.k.a. GEPH, GPH, GPHRYN, HKPX1, MOCODC)
  Cloning method: Gibson Cloning
  Sequencing primers: 5′ n/a
Terms and licenses: Academic/Nonprofit Terms; Industry Terms: Not Available to Industry
How to cite: pCCG_nit9fl_random_linker was a gift from Robert Haensch (Addgene plasmid # 228418 ; http://n2t.net/addgene:228418 ; RRID:Addgene_228418)
